>Addgene plasmid #65018 | pASKt15C+SrtA2woH | depositor full sequence | sequence record 109960 | pASKt15C+SrtA2woH sequence 3718 bps
CCATCGAATGGCCAGATGATTAATTCCTAATTTTTGTTGACACTCTATCATTGATAGAGTTATTTTACCA
CTCCCTATCAGTGATAGAGAAAAGTGAAATGAATAGTTCGACAAAAATCTAGAAATAATTTTGTTTAACT
TTAAGAAGGAGATATACCATGAAAGAAACCGCTGCTGCTAAATTCGAACGCCAGCACATGGACAGCCCAG
ATCTGGGTACCCAAGCTAAACCTCAAATTCCGAAAGATAAATCGAAAGTGGCAGGCTATATTGAAATTCC
AGATGCTGATATTAAAGAACCAGTATATCCAGGACCAGCAACACCTGAACAATTAAATAGAGGTGTAAGC
TTTGCAAAGGAAAATGCCTCACTAGATGATCAAAATATTTCAATTGCAGGACACACTTTCATTGACCGTC
CGAACTATCAATTTACAAATCTTAAAGCAGCCAAAAAAGGTAGTATGGTGTACTTTAAAGTTGGTAATGA
AACACGTAAGTATAAAATGACAAGTATAAGAGATGTTAAGCCTACAGATGTAGAAGTTCTAGATGAACAA
AAAGGTAAAGATAAACAATTAACATTAATTACTTGTGATGATTACAATGAAAAGACAGGCGTTTGGGAAA
AACGTAAAATCTTTGTAGCTACAGAAGTCAAATAAGTTTAAACGACCTGTGAAGTGAAAAATGGCGCACA
TTGTGCGACATTTTTTTTGTCTGCCGTTTACCGCTACTGCGTCACGGATCTCC
[124 nt withheld, positions 754-877]
C
[91 nt withheld, positions 879-969]
A
[49 nt withheld, positions 971-1019]
CCTTTGACGTTGGAGTCCACGTTCTTT
[37 nt withheld, positions 1047-1083]
ACCCTATCTCGGTCTATTCTTTTGATTTATAAGGGATTTTGCCGATTTCGGCCTATTGGTTAAAAAATGA
GCTGATTTAACAAAAATTTAACGCGAATTTTAACAAAATTTGGCGAAAATGAGACGTTGATCGGCACGTA
AGAGGTTCCAACTTTCACCATAATGAAATAAGATCACTACCGGGCGTATTTTTTGAGTTATCGAGATTTT
CAGGAGCTAAGGAAGCTAAAATGGAGAAAAAAATCACTGGATATACCACCGTTGATATATCCCAATGGCA
TCGTAAAGAACATTTTGAGGCATTTCAGTCAGTTGCTCAATGTACCTATAACCAGACCGTTCAGCTGGAT
ATTACGGCCTTTTTAAAGACCGTAAAGAAAAATAAGCACAAGTTTTATCCGGCCTTTATTCACATTCTTG
CCCGCCTGATGAATGCTCATCCGGAATTTCGTATGGCAATGAAAGACGGTGAGCTGGTGATATGGGATAG
TGTTCACCCTTGTTACACCGTTTTCCATGAGCAAACTGAAACGTTTTCATCGCTCTGGAGTGAATACCAC
GACGATTTCCGGCAGTTTCTACACATATATTCGCAAGATGTGGCGTGTTACGGTGAAAACCTGGCCTATT
TCCCTAAAGGGTTTATTGAGAATATGTTTTTCGTCTCAGCCAATCCCTGGGTGAGTTTCACCAGTTTTGA
TTTAAACGTGGCCAATATGGACAACTTCTTCGCCCCCGTTTTCACTATGGGCAAATATTATACGCAAGGC
GACAAGGTGCTGATGCCGCTGGCGATTCAGGTTCATCATGCCGTCTGTGATGGCTTCCATGTCGGCAGAA
TGCTTAATGAATTACAACAGTACTGCGATGAGTGGCAGGGCGGGGCGTAATAGGAATTAATGATGTCTCG
TTTAGATAAAAGTAAAGTGATTAACAGCGCATTAGAGCTGCTTAATGAGGTCGGAATCGAAGGTTTAACA
ACCCGTAAACTCGCCCAGAAGCTAGGTGTAGAGCAGCCTACATTGTATTGGCATGTAAAAAATAAGCGGG
CTTTGCTCGACGCCTTAGCCATTGAGATGTTAGATAGGCACCATACTCACTTTTGCCCTTTAGAAGGGGA
AAGCTGGCAAGATTTTTTACGTAATAACGCTAAAAGTTTTAGATGTGCTTTACTAAGTCATCGCGATGGA
GCAAAAGTACATTTAGGTACACGGCCTACAGAAAAACAGTATGAAACTCTCGAAAATCAATTAGCCTTTT
TATGCCAACAAGGTTTTTCACTAGAGAATGCATTATATGCACTCAGCGCAGTGGGGCATTTTACTTTAGG
TTGCGTATTGGAAGATCAAGAGCATCAAGTCGCTAAAGAAGAAAGGGAAACACCTACTACTGATAGTATG
CCGCCATTATTACGACAAGCTATCGAATTATTTGATCACCAAGGTGCAGAGCCAGCCTTCTTATTCGGCC
TTGAATTGATCATATGCGGATTAGAAAAACAACTTAAATGTGAAAGTGGGTCTTAAAAGCAGCATAACCT
TTTTCCGTGATGGTAACTTCACTAGTTTAAAAGGATCTAGGTGAAGATCCTTTTTGATAATCTCATGACC
AAAATCCCTTAACGTGAGTTTTCGTTCCACTGAGCGTCAGACCCCGTAGAAAAGCGCTAGCGGAGTGTAT
ACTGGCTTACTATGTTGGCACTGATGAGGGTGTCAGTGAAGTGCTTCATGTGGCAGGAGAAAAAAGGCTG
CACCGGTGCGTCAGCAGAATATGTGATACAGGATATATTCCGCTTCCTCGCTCACTGACTCGCTACGCTC
GGTCGTTCGACTGCGGCGAGCGGAAATGGCTTACGAACGGGGCGGAGATTTCCTGGAAGATGCCAGGAAG
ATACTTAACAGGGAAGTGAGAGGGCCGCGGCAAAGCCGTTTTTCCATAGGCTCCGCCCCCCTGACAAGCA
TCACGAAATCTGACGCTCAAATCAGTGGTGGCGAAACCCGACAGGACTATAAAGATACCAGGCGTTTCCC
CCTGGCGGCTCCCTCGTGCGCTCTCCTGTTCCTGCCTTTCGGTTTACCGGTGTCATTCCGCTGTTATGGC
CGCGTTTGTCTCATTCCACGCCTGACACTCAGTTCCGGGTAGGCAGTTCGCTCCAAGCTGGACTGTATGC
ACGAACCCCCCGTTCAGTCCGACCGCTGCGCCTTATCCGGTAACTATCGTCTTGAGTCCAACCCGGAAAG
ACATGCAAAAGCACCACTGGCAGCAGCCACTGGTAATTGATTTAGAGGAGTTAGTCTTGAAGTCATGCGC
CGGTTAAGGCTAAACTGAAAGGACAAGTTTTGGTGACTGCGCTCCTCCAAGCCAGTTACCTCGGTTCAAA
GAGTTGGTAGCTCAGAGAACCTTCGAAAAACCGCCCTGCAAGGCGGTTTTTTCGTTTTCAGAGCAAGAGA
TTACGCGCAGACCAAAACGATCTCAAGAAGATCATCTTATTAATCAGATAAAATATTTCTAGATTTCAGT
GCAATTTATCTCTTCAAATGTAGCACCTGAAGTCAGCCCCATACGATATAAGTTGTAATTCTGCCTTTTT
ACGGTTCCTGGCCTTTTGCTGGCCTTTTGCTCACATGACCCGACA
Features (pLannotate 1.2.2; 11 found; start..end, strand, type, name):
     36..91      +  promoter       tetR/tetA promoters: tetR; overlapping promoters for bacterial tetR and tetA
    130..152     +  RBS            RBS: efficient ribosome binding site from bacteriophage T7 gene 10 (Olins and Rangwala, 1989)
    162..206     +  CDS            S-Tag: affinity and epitope tag derived from pancreatic ribonuclease A
    204..662     +  CDS            srtA (fragment): SRTA_STAA8 - Experimental evidence at protein level: Swiss-Prot protein existence level 1. Transpeptidase that anchors surface proteins to the cell wall (PubMed:10427003, PubMed:10446208, PubMed:10535938, PubMed:11714722, PubMed:14769030, PubMed:15247224). Recognizes and modifies its substrate by proteolytic cleavage of a C-terminal sorting signal. Following cleavage, a covalent intermediate is formed via a thioester bond between the sortase and its substrate, which is then transferred and covalently attached to the cell wall (PubMed:10446208, PubMed:10535938, PubMed:11714722, PubMed:14769030,
    754..1182    +  rep_origin     f1 ori (sequence partly withheld): f1 bacteriophage origin of replication; arrow indicates direction of (+) strand synthesis
   1211..1313    +  promoter       cat promoter: promoter of the E. coli cat gene encoding chloramphenicol acetyltransferase
   1314..1970    +  CDS            cat: CAT_ECOLX - Experimental evidence at protein level: Swiss-Prot protein existence level 1. This enzyme is an effector of chloramphenicol resistance in bacteria. From Escherichia coli. This protein is used as a marker in many commonly used cloning vectors, such as pACYC184.
   1983..2609    +  CDS            TetR: tetracycline repressor TetR; tetR; TetR binds to the tetracycline operator tetO to inhibit transcription. This inhibition can be relieved by adding tetracycline or doxycycline.
   2746..2772    +  misc_feature   bom (fragment): basis of mobility region from pBR322
   2871..2926    -  rep_origin     RSF ori (fragment): Plasmids containing the RSF 1030 origin of replication can be propagated in E. coli cells that contain additional plasmids with compatible origins.
   3014..3559    -  rep_origin     p15A ori: Plasmids containing the medium-copy-number p15A origin of replication can be propagated in E. coli cells that contain a second plasmid with the ColE1 origin.
