[The description below was written by a language model from this plasmid's Addgene catalogue record and pLannotate feature annotations shown in this document.]
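Description:
pASKt15C+SrtA2woH is a 3.7 kb bacterial expression plasmid for producing a mutant Staphylococcus aureus sortase A in E. coli. It is built on the pASK-IBA3 plus backbone, which the depositors modified in two ways. The ampicillin-resistance gene was replaced by a chloramphenicol acetyltransferase (cat) gene with its own promoter, and the pBR322 replicon was replaced by a p15A origin. Selection is therefore with chloramphenicol. The p15A replicon is compatible with ColE1-type plasmids, so the construct can be maintained in the same cell as a second vector, for example one encoding sortase substrates. An f1 phage origin is also present. The short bom and RSF ori fragments in the annotation are probably partial sequence matches near the replicon rather than separate functional elements.

The payload is driven by the tetracycline promoter/operator, followed by a bacteriophage T7 gene 10 ribosome binding site. A TetR repressor gene on the same plasmid keeps transcription off until a tetracycline-class inducer relieves repression at the operator. The open reading frame encodes an N-terminal S-tag, an epitope and affinity tag derived from ribonuclease A. This is fused to sortase A lacking residues 1–59, a deletion that removes the N-terminal part of the native protein, and carrying the E105K and E108A substitutions.

Sortase A is a transpeptidase that cleaves a C-terminal sorting signal and joins the resulting acyl intermediate to an acceptor. It is widely used for site-specific protein ligation. According to the associated publication title, this variant is calcium-independent and was used for selective protein ligation in the E. coli cytoplasm.
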