Addgene plasmid #65018: pASKt15C+SrtA2woH
Purpose: Expresses the E105K/E108A mutant of Staphylococcus aureus sortase A in E. coli
Depositing lab: Teruyuki Nagamune. Depositing organization: The University of Tokyo. Publication: Ca -independent sortase-A exhibits high selective protein ligation activity in the cytoplasm of E. coli. Hirakawa H, Ishikawa S, Nagamune T. Biotechnol J. 2015 Apr 10. doi: 10.1002/biot.201500012. PubMed 25864513.
Backbone
  Vector backbone: pASK-IBA3 plus
  Backbone manufacturer: IBA
  Backbone size w/o insert (bp): 3211
  Total vector size (bp): 3718
  Modifications to backbone: The ampicillin-resistance gene is replaced with a chloramphenicol-resistance gene. The pBR322 replicon is replaced with a p15A replicon.
  Vector type: Bacterial Expression
Growth in bacteria
  Bacterial resistance: Chloramphenicol, 25 μg/mL
  Growth temperature: 37°C
  Growth strain: DH5alpha
  Copy number: Unknown
Gene/Insert
  Gene/Insert name: sortase A (alt name: SrtA)
  Species: Staphylococcus aureus ATCC 10832
  Insert size (bp): 512
  Mutation: deleted amino acids 1-59, E105K, E108A
  Promoter: tetracycline promoter/operator
  Tag / fusion protein: S tag (N terminal on insert)
  Cloning method: Restriction Enzyme; 5′ cloning site NcoI (destroyed during cloning); 3′ cloning site PmeI (not destroyed)
  Sequencing primers: 5′ GAGTTATTTTACCACTCCCT; 3′ CGCAGTAGCGGTAAACG
Resource information
  A portion of this plasmid was derived from a plasmid made by: S. aureus sortase A is originally cloned from a genomic DNA of S. aureus (ATCC 10832D) in our lab.
Terms and licenses: Academic/Nonprofit Terms; Industry Terms: Not Available to Industry
How to cite: pASKt15C+SrtA2woH was a gift from Teruyuki Nagamune (Addgene plasmid # 65018 ; http://n2t.net/addgene:65018 ; RRID:Addgene_65018)
