>Addgene plasmid #65018 | pASKt15C+SrtA2woH | depositor partial sequence | sequence record 109961 | SrtA
ATGAAAGAAACCGCTGCTGCTAAATTCGAACGCCAGCACATGGACAGCCCAGATCTGGGTACCCAAGCTA
AACCTCAAATTCCGAAAGATAAATCGAAAGTGGCAGGCTATATTGAAATTCCAGATGCTGATATTAAAGA
ACCAGTATATCCAGGACCAGCAACACCTGAACAATTAAATAGAGGTGTAAGCTTTGCAAAGGAAAATGCC
TCACTAGATGATCAAAATATTTCAATTGCAGGACACACTTTCATTGACCGTCCGAACTATCAATTTACAA
ATCTTAAAGCAGCCAAAAAAGGTAGTATGGTGTACTTTAAAGTTGGTAATGAAACACGTAAGTATAAAAT
GACAAGTATAAGAGATGTTAAGCCTACAGATGTAGAAGTTCTAGATGAACAAAAAGGTAAAGATAAACAA
TTAACATTAATTACTTGTGATGATTACAATGAAAAGACAGGCGTTTGGGAAAAACGTAAAATCTTTGTAG
CTACAGAAGTCAAA
