>Addgene plasmid #65018 | pASKt15C+SrtA2woH | addgene partial sequence | sequence record 115236 | pK03-R 5'-TTAATGCGCCGCTACAGGGCG-3'
GTCGCACAATGTGCGCCATTTTTCACTTCACAGGTCGTTTAAACTTATTTGACTTCTGTAGCTACAAAGA
TTTTACGTTTTTCCCAAACGCCTGTCTTTTCATTGTAATCATCACAAGTAATTAATGTTAATTGTTTATC
TTTACCTTTTTGTTCATCTAGAACTTCTACATCTGTAGGCTTAACATCTCTTATACTTGTCATTTTATAC
TTACGTGTTTCATTACCAACTTTAAAGTACACCATACTACCTTTTTTGGCTGCTTTAAGATTTGTAAATT
GATAGTTCGGACGGTCAATGAAAGTGTGTCCTGCAATTGAAATATTTTGATCATCTAGTGAGGCATTTTC
CTTTGCAAAGCTTACACCTCTATTTAATTGTTCAGGTGTTGCTGGTCCTGGATATACTGGTTCTTTAATA
TCAGCATCTGGAATTTCAATATAGCCTGCCACTTTCGATTTATCTTTCGGAATTTGAGGTTTAGCTTGGG
TACCCAGATCTGGGCTGTCCATGTGCTGGCGTTC
